Addgene plasmid #217272: pMV-Tigger5
Purpose: Donor plasmid of Tigger5 Transposon
Depositing lab: Yong E Zhang. Depositing organization: Institute of Zoology, Chinese Academy of Sciences. Publication: Heterologous survey of 130 DNA transposons in human cells highlights their functional divergence and expands the genome engineering toolbox. Zhang T, Tan S, Tang N, Li Y, Zhang C, Sun J, Guo Y, Gao H, Cai Y, Sun W, Wang C, Fu L, Ma H, Wu Y, Hu X, Zhang X, Gee P, Yan W, Zhao Y, Chen Q, Guo B, Wang H, Zhang YE. Cell. 2024 Jul 11;187(14):3741-3760.e30. doi: 10.1016/j.cell.2024.05.007. Epub 2024 Jun 5. PubMed 38843831.
Backbone
  Vector backbone: pMV
  Vector type: Mammalian Expression
Growth in bacteria
  Bacterial resistance: Ampicillin, 100 μg/mL
  Growth temperature: 37°C
  Growth strain: DH5alpha
  Copy number: High Copy
Gene/Insert
  Gene/Insert name: TIRs of Tigger5 transposon
  Species: Synthetic
  Cloning method: Restriction Enzyme; 5′ cloning site Unknown (unknown if destroyed); 3′ cloning site Unknown (unknown if destroyed)
Terms and licenses: Academic/Nonprofit Terms; Industry Terms: Not Available to Industry
How to cite: pMV-Tigger5 was a gift from Yong E Zhang (Addgene plasmid # 217272 ; http://n2t.net/addgene:217272 ; RRID:Addgene_217272)
