[The description below was written by a language model from this plasmid's Addgene catalogue record and pLannotate feature annotations shown in this document.]
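Description:
pMV-Tigger5 is the donor plasmid for the Tigger5 DNA transposon, built on the pMV backbone and classed as a mammalian expression vector. It is a 4,808 nt circular plasmid propagated in E. coli through a high-copy ColE1/pUC-type origin of replication, with ampicillin selection provided by a β-lactamase gene under its native bla promoter. A short remnant of lacZα is also detected, most likely a vestige of the parental cloning vector.

The catalogued insert is a synthetic version of the terminal inverted repeats (TIRs) of Tigger5, the sequences a cognate transposase recognises in order to excise the intervening DNA and integrate it into a genome. The automated feature table does not annotate the TIRs themselves, so their exact positions are not given. They presumably lie in the unannotated regions on either side of the reporter cassette, but this is inferred rather than recorded. That cassette consists of the mouse PGK promoter driving a puromycin N-acetyltransferase coding sequence (annotated as a fragment), followed closely by EGFP and terminated by the bovine growth hormone polyadenylation signal. The short gap between the two coding sequences suggests a linked or co-expressed selection and reporter unit, although no linker or 2A element is annotated.

No transposase gene is annotated on the plasmid, so as a donor it would need the Tigger5 transposase supplied from a separate source. Stable puromycin resistance and green fluorescence would then report integration of the cargo. The plasmid comes from a study that surveyed many DNA transposons for activity in human cells as candidate genome engineering tools.
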