Features (pLannotate 1.2.2; 8 found; start..end, strand, type, name):
    118..138     -  CDS            lacZα (fragment): LacZα fragment of β-galactosidase; lacZ fragment
    362..861     +  promoter       PGK promoter: mouse phosphoglycerate kinase 1 promoter
    886..1480    +  CDS            PuroR (fragment): puromycin N-acetyltransferase; pac from Streptomyces alboniger; confers resistance to puromycin
   1544..2263    +  CDS            EGFP: the original enhanced GFP (Yang et al., 1996) mammalian codon-optimized
   2291..2515    +  polyA_signal   bGH poly(A) signal: bovine growth hormone polyadenylation signal
   3110..3698    -  rep_origin     ori: high-copy-number ColE1/pMB1/pBR322/pUC origin of replication
   3869..4729    -  CDS            AmpR: β-lactamase; bla; confers resistance to ampicillin, carbenicillin, and related antibiotics
   4730..26      -  promoter       AmpR promoter (across the origin): bla
>Addgene plasmid #217272 | pMV-Tigger5 | addgene full sequence | sequence record 441867 | Addgene NGS Result
AAAAATAAACAAATAGGGGTTCCGCGCACATTTCCCCGAAAAGTGCCACCTGACGTCTAAGAAACCATTA
TTATCATGACATTAACCTATAAAAATAGGCGTATCACGAGGCCCTTTCGTTGTAAAACGACGGCCAGTCG
AACCACGCAATGCGTCTCGATCCGCAGTGTCTTGCGTCTCTCAATTGTACAGACGGTCCCCGACTTACGA
TGGTTCGACTTACGATTTTTCGACTTTACGATGGTGCGAAAGCGATACGCATTCAGTAGAAACCGTACTT
CGAATTTTGAATTTTGATCTTTTCCCGGGCTAGCGATATGCGGTACGATACTCTCTCGCGACCGGTGCTA
GCAATTCTACCGGGTAGGGGAGGCGCTTTTCCCAAGGCAGTCTGGAGCATGCGCTTTAGCAGCCCCGCTG
GGCACTTGGCGCTACACAAGTGGCCTCTGGCCTCGCACACATTCCACATCCACCGGTAGGCGCCAACCGG
CTCCGTTCTTTGGTGGCCCCTTCGCGCCACCTTCTACTCCTCCCCTAGTCAGGAAGTTCCCCCCCGCCCC
GCAGCTCGCGTCGTGCAGGACGTGACAAATGGAAGTAGCACGTCTCACTAGTCTCGTGCAGATGGACAGC
ACCGCTGAGCAATGGAAGCGGGTAGGCCTTTGGGGCAGCGGCCAATAGCAGCTTTGCTCCTTCGCTTTCT
GGGCTCAGAGGCTGGGAAGGGGTGGGTCCGGGGGCGGGCTCAGGGGCGGGCTCAGGGGCGGGGCGGGCGC
CCGAAGGTCCTCCGGAGGCCCGGCATTCTGCACGCTTCAAAAGCGCACGTCTGCCGCGCTGTTCTCCTCT
TCCTCATCTCCGGGCCTTTCGACCTGCAGCCAACGCCACCATGGGGACCGAGTACAAGCCCACGGTGCGC
CTCGCCACCCGCGACGACGTCCCCCGGGCCGTACGCACCCTCGCCGCCGCGTTCGCCGACTACCCCGCCA
CGCGCCACACCGTCGACCCGGACCGCCACATCGAGCGGGTCACCGAGCTGCAAGAACTCTTCCTCACGCG
CGTCGGGCTCGACATCGGCAAGGTGTGGGTCGCGGACGACGGCGCCGCGGTGGCGGTCTGGACCACGCCG
GAGAGCGTCGAAGCGGGGGCGGTGTTCGCCGAGATCGGCCCGCGCATGGCCGAGTTGAGCGGTTCCCGGC
TGGCCGCGCAGCAACAGATGGAAGGCCTCCTGGCGCCGCACCGGCCCAAGGAGCCCGCGTGGTTCCTGGC
CACCGTCGGCGTCTCGCCCGACCACCAGGGCAAGGGTCTGGGCAGCGCCGTCGTGCTCCCCGGAGTGGAG
GCGGCCGAGCGCGCCGGGGTGCCCGCCTTCCTGGAGACCTCCGCGCCCCGCAACCTCCCCTTCTACGAGC
GGCTCGGCTTCACCGTCACCGCCGACGTCGAGGTGCCCGAAGGACCGCGCACCTGGTGCATGACCCGCAA
GCCCGGTGCCATCGATGCCACTAACTTCTCCCTGTTGAAACAAGCAGGGGATGTCGAAGAGAATCCCGGG
CCAATGGTGAGCAAGGGCGAGGAGCTGTTCACCGGGGTGGTGCCCATCCTGGTCGAGCTGGACGGCGACG
TAAACGGCCACAAGTTCAGCGTGTCCGGCGAGGGCGAGGGCGATGCCACCTACGGCAAGCTGACCCTGAA
GTTCATCTGCACCACCGGCAAGCTGCCCGTGCCCTGGCCCACCCTCGTGACCACCCTGACCTACGGCGTG
CAGTGCTTCAGCCGCTACCCCGACCACATGAAGCAGCACGACTTCTTCAAGTCCGCCATGCCCGAAGGCT
ACGTCCAGGAGCGCACCATCTTCTTCAAGGACGACGGCAACTACAAGACCCGCGCCGAGGTGAAGTTCGA
GGGCGACACCCTGGTGAACCGCATCGAGCTGAAGGGCATCGACTTCAAGGAGGACGGCAACATCCTGGGG
CACAAGCTGGAGTACAACTACAACAGCCACAACGTCTATATCATGGCCGACAAGCAGAAGAACGGCATCA
AGGTGAACTTCAAGATCCGCCACAACATCGAGGACGGCAGCGTGCAGCTCGCCGACCACTACCAGCAGAA
CACCCCCATCGGCGACGGCCCCGTGCTGCTGCCCGACAACCACTACCTGAGCACCCAGTCCGCCCTGAGC
AAAGACCCCAACGAGAAGCGCGATCACATGGTCCTGCTGGAGTTCGTGACCGCCGCCGGGATCACTCTCG
GCATGGACGAGCTGTACAAGTAATTAATTAAGCTCGCTGATCAGCCTCGACTGTGCCTTCTAGTTGCCAG
CCATCTGTTGTTTGCCCCTCCCCCGTGCCTTCCTTGACCCTGGAAGGTGCCACTCCCACTGTCCTTTCCT
AATAAAATGAGGAAATTGCATCGCATTGTCTGAGTAGGTGTCATTCTATTCTGGGGGGTGGGGTGGGGCA
GGACAGCAAGGGGGAGGATTGGGAAGACAATAGCAGGCATGCTGGGGATGCGGTGGGCTCTATGGCTTCT
GAGGCGCGCCCTCGAGTTTTAGTTCAATGCTTCAAACATTCTTCAGGCCCAGTGTGCTTTCAGCTGTGTA
CGTTAATGGTGAGTACCCATACAACCATTCTGTTTTTCACTTTCAGTACAGTATTCAATAAATTACATGA
GATATTCAACACTTTATTATAAAATAGGCTTTGTGTTAGATGATTTTGCCCAACTGTAGGCTAATGTAAG
TGTTCTGAGCACGTTTAAGGTAGGCTAGGCTAAGCTATGATGTTCGGTAGGTTAGGTGTATTAAATGCAT
TTTCGACTTACGATATTTTCAACTTACGATGGGTTTATCGGGACGTAACCCCATCGTAAGTCGAGGAGCA
TCTGTAGGGCCCAGAGACGGAGTCACTGCCAACCGAGACGGTCATAGCTGTTTCCTGTGTGCCGCTTCCT
CGCTCACTGACTCGCTGCGCTCGGTCGTTCGGCTGCGGCGAGCGGTATCAGCTCACTCAAAGGCGGTAAT
ACGGTTACCCACAGAATCAGGGGATAACGCAGGAAAGAACATGTGAGCAAAAGGCCAGCAAAAGGCCAGG
AACCGTAAAAAGGCCGCGTTGCTGGCGTTTTTCCATAGGCTCCGCCCCCCTGACGAGCATCACAAAAATC
GACGCTCAAGTCAGAGGTGGCGAAACCCGACAGGACTATAAAGATACCAGGCGTTTCCCCCTGGAAGCTC
CCTCGTGCGCTCTCCTGTTCCGACCCTGCCGCTTACCGGATACCTGTCCGCCTTTCTCCCTTCGGGAAGC
GTGGCGCTTTCTCATAGCTCACGCTGTAGGTATCTCAGTTCGGTGTAGGTCGTTCGCTCCAAGCTGGGCT
GTGTGCACGAACCCCCCGTTCAGCCCGACCGCTGCGCCTTATCCGGTAACTATCGTCTTGAGTCCAACCC
GGTAAGACACGACTTATCGCCACTGGCAGCAGCCACTGGTAACAGGATTAGCAGAGCGAGGTATGTAGGC
GGTGCTACAGAGTTCTTGAAGTGGTGGCCTAACTACGGCTACACTAGAAGAACAGTATTTGGTATCTGCG
CTCTGCTGAAGCCAGTTACCTTCGGAAAAAGAGTTGGTAGCTCTTGATCCGGCAAACAAACCACCGCTGG
TAGCGGTGGTTTTTTTGTTTGCAAGCAGCAGATTACGCGCAGAAAAAAAGGATCTCAAGAAGATCCTTTG
ATCTTTTCTACGGGGTCTGACGCTCAGTGGAACGAAAACTCACGTTAAGGGATTTTGGTCATGAGATTAT
CAAAAAGGATCTTCACCTAGATCCTTTTAAATTAAAAATGAAGTTTTAAATCAATCTAAAGTATATATGA
GTAAACTTGGTCTGACAGTTACCAATGCTTAATCAGTGAGGCACCTATCTCAGCGATCTGTCTCTTTCGT
TCATCCATAGTTGCCTGACTCCCCGTCGTGTAGATAACTACGATACGGGAGGGCTTACCATCTGGCCCCA
GTGCTGCAATAATACCGCGGGACCCACGCTCACCGGCTCCAGATTTATCAGCAATAAACCAGCCAGCCGG
AAGGGCCGAGCGCAGAAGTGGTCCTGCAACTTTATCCGCCTCCATCCAGTCTATTAATTGTTGCCGGGAA
GCTAGAGTAAGTAGTTCGCCAGTTAATAGTTTGCGCAACGTTGTTGCCATCGCTACAGGCATCGTGGTAT
CACGCTCGTCGTTTGGTATGGCTTCATTCAGCTCCGGTTCCCAACGATCAAGGCGAGTTACATGATCCCC
CATGTTGCGCAAAAAAGCGGTTAGCTCCTTCGGTCCTCCGATCGTTGTCAGAAGTAAGTTGGCCGCCGTG
TTATCACTCATGGTTATGGCAGCACTACATAATTCTCTTACTGTCATGCCATCCGTAAGATGCTTTTCTG
TGACTGGTGAGTACTCAACCAAGTCATTCTGAGAATAGTGTATGCGGCGACCGAGTTGCTCTTGCCCGGC
GTCAATACGGGATAATACCGCGCCACATAGCAGAACTTTAAAAGTGCTCATCATTGGAAAACGTTCTTCG
GGGCGAAAACTCTCAAGGATCTTACCGCTGTTGAGATCCAGTTCGATGTAACCCACTCGTGCACCCAACT
GATCTTCAGCATCTTTTACTTTCACCAGCGTTTCTGGGTGAGCAAAAACAGGAAGGCAAAATGCCGCAAA
AAAGGGAATAAGGGCGACACGGAAATGTTGAATACTCATACTCTTCCTTTTTCAATATTATTGAAGCATT
TATCAGGGTTATTGTCTCATGAGCGGATACATATTTGAATGTATTTAG
